>Addgene plasmid #149577 | pBbdCas9K(RBSmut)_arr2 | addgene full sequence | sequence record 308056 | Addgene NGS Result
TTTCTTGATCTTTCATGCGCTTAACGGTAAAATCCAAGGTATTAAGTTCACCTTCCACTTTTCTCTCTCT
ATCTTCTCTAGAAAATCATAAAAAATTTATTTGCTTTGTGAGCGGATAACAATTATAATAGATTCAATTG
TGAGCGGATAACAATTTCACACAGAATTCATTAAAGAAGAGAAATTACATATGGATAAGAAATACTCAAT
AGGCTTAGCTATCGGCACAAATAGCGTCGGATGGGCGGTGATCACTGATGAATATAAGGTTCCGTCTAAA
AAGTTCAAGGTTCTGGGAAATACAGACCGCCACAGTATCAAAAAAAATCTTATAGGGGCTCTTTTATTTG
ACAGTGGAGAGACAGCGGAAGCGACTCGTCTCAAACGGACAGCTCGTAGAAGGTATACACGTCGGAAGAA
TCGTATTTGTTATCTACAGGAGATTTTTTCAAATGAGATGGCGAAAGTAGATGATAGTTTCTTTCATCGA
CTTGAAGAGTCTTTTTTGGTGGAAGAAGACAAGAAGCATGAACGTCATCCTATTTTTGGAAATATAGTAG
ATGAAGTTGCTTATCATGAGAAATATCCAACTATCTATCATCTGCGAAAAAAATTGGTAGATTCTACTGA
TAAAGCGGATTTGCGCTTAATCTATTTGGCCTTAGCGCATATGATTAAGTTTCGTGGTCATTTTTTGATT
GAGGGAGATTTAAATCCTGATAATAGTGATGTGGACAAACTATTTATCCAGTTGGTACAAACCTACAATC
AATTATTTGAAGAAAACCCTATTAACGCAAGTGGAGTAGATGCTAAAGCGATTCTTTCTGCACGATTGAG
TAAATCAAGACGATTAGAAAATCTCATTGCTCAGCTCCCCGGTGAGAAGAAAAATGGCTTATTTGGGAAT
CTCATTGCTTTGTCATTGGGTTTGACCCCTAATTTTAAATCAAATTTTGATTTGGCAGAAGATGCTAAAT
TACAGCTTTCAAAAGATACTTACGATGATGATTTAGATAATTTATTGGCGCAAATTGGAGATCAATATGC
TGATTTGTTTTTGGCAGCTAAGAATTTATCAGATGCTATTTTACTTTCAGATATCCTAAGAGTAAATACT
GAAATAACTAAGGCTCCCCTATCAGCTTCAATGATTAAACGCTACGATGAACATCATCAAGACTTGACTC
TTTTAAAAGCTTTAGTTCGACAACAACTTCCAGAAAAGTATAAAGAAATCTTTTTTGATCAATCAAAAAA
CGGATATGCAGGTTATATTGATGGGGGAGCTAGCCAAGAAGAATTTTATAAATTTATCAAACCAATTTTA
GAAAAAATGGATGGTACTGAGGAATTATTGGTGAAACTAAATCGTGAAGATTTGCTGCGCAAGCAACGGA
CCTTTGACAACGGCTCTATTCCCCATCAAATTCACTTGGGTGAGCTGCATGCTATTTTGAGAAGACAAGA
AGACTTTTATCCATTTTTAAAAGACAATCGTGAGAAGATTGAAAAAATCTTGACTTTTCGAATTCCTTAT
TATGTTGGTCCATTGGCGCGTGGCAATAGTCGTTTTGCATGGATGACTCGGAAGTCTGAAGAAACAATTA
CCCCATGGAATTTTGAAGAAGTTGTCGATAAAGGTGCTTCAGCTCAATCATTTATTGAACGCATGACAAA
CTTTGATAAAAATCTTCCAAATGAAAAAGTACTACCAAAACATAGTTTGCTTTATGAGTATTTTACGGTT
TATAACGAATTGACAAAGGTCAAATATGTTACTGAAGGAATGCGAAAACCAGCATTTCTTTCAGGTGAAC
AGAAGAAAGCCATTGTTGATTTACTCTTCAAAACAAATCGAAAAGTAACCGTTAAGCAATTAAAAGAAGA
TTATTTCAAAAAAATAGAATGTTTTGATAGTGTTGAAATTTCAGGAGTTGAAGATAGATTTAATGCTTCA
TTAGGTACCTACCATGATTTGCTAAAAATTATTAAAGATAAAGATTTTTTGGATAATGAAGAAAATGAAG
ATATCTTAGAGGATATTGTTTTAACATTGACCTTATTTGAAGATAGGGAGATGATTGAGGAAAGACTTAA
AACATATGCTCACCTCTTTGATGATAAGGTGATGAAACAGCTTAAACGTCGCCGTTATACTGGTTGGGGA
CGTTTGTCTCGAAAATTGATTAATGGTATTAGGGATAAGCAATCTGGCAAAACAATATTAGATTTTTTGA
AATCAGATGGTTTTGCCAATCGCAATTTTATGCAGCTGATCCATGATGATAGTTTGACATTTAAAGAAGA
CATTCAAAAAGCACAAGTGTCTGGACAAGGCGATAGTTTACATGAACATATTGCAAATTTAGCTGGTAGC
CCTGCTATTAAAAAAGGTATTTTACAGACTGTAAAAGTTGTTGATGAATTGGTCAAAGTAATGGGGCGGC
ATAAGCCAGAAAATATCGTTATTGAAATGGCACGTGAAAATCAGACAACTCAAAAGGGCCAGAAAAATTC
GCGAGAGCGTATGAAACGAATCGAAGAAGGTATCAAAGAATTAGGAAGTCAGATTCTTAAAGAGCATCCT
GTTGAAAATACTCAATTGCAAAATGAAAAGCTCTATCTCTATTATCTCCAAAATGGAAGAGACATGTATG
TGGACCAAGAATTAGATATTAATCGTTTAAGTGATTATGATGTCGATGCCATTGTTCCACAAAGTTTCCT
TAAAGACGATTCAATAGACAATAAGGTCTTAACGCGTTCTGATAAAAATCGTGGTAAATCGGATAACGTT
CCAAGTGAAGAAGTAGTCAAAAAGATGAAAAACTATTGGAGACAACTTCTAAACGCCAAGTTAATCACTC
AACGTAAGTTTGATAATTTAACGAAAGCTGAACGTGGAGGTTTGAGTGAACTTGATAAAGCTGGTTTTAT
CAAACGCCAATTGGTTGAAACTCGCCAAATCACTAAGCATGTGGCACAAATTTTGGATAGTCGCATGAAT
ACTAAATACGATGAAAATGATAAACTTATTCGAGAGGTTAAAGTGATTACCTTAAAATCTAAATTAGTTT
CTGACTTCCGAAAAGATTTCCAATTCTATAAAGTACGTGAGATTAACAATTACCATCATGCCCATGATGC
GTATCTAAATGCCGTCGTTGGAACTGCTTTGATTAAGAAATATCCAAAACTTGAATCGGAGTTTGTCTAT
GGTGATTATAAAGTTTATGATGTTCGTAAAATGATTGCTAAGTCTGAGCAAGAAATAGGCAAAGCAACCG
CAAAATATTTCTTTTACTCTAATATCATGAACTTCTTCAAAACAGAAATTACACTTGCAAATGGAGAGAT
TCGCAAACGCCCTCTAATCGAAACTAATGGGGAAACTGGAGAAATTGTCTGGGATAAAGGGCGAGATTTT
GCCACAGTGCGCAAAGTATTGTCCATGCCCCAAGTCAATATTGTCAAGAAAACAGAAGTCCAGACAGGCG
GATTCTCCAAGGAGTCAATTTTACCAAAAAGAAATTCGGACAAGCTTATTGCTCGTAAAAAAGACTGGGA
TCCAAAAAAATATGGTGGTTTTGATAGTCCAACGGTAGCTTATTCAGTCCTAGTGGTTGCTAAGGTGGAA
AAAGGGAAATCGAAGAAGTTAAAATCCGTTAAAGAGTTACTAGGGATCACAATTCTGGAAAGAAGTTCCT
TTGAAAAAAATCCGATTGACTTTTTAGAAGCTAAAGGATATAAGGAAGTTAAAAAAGACTTAATCATTAA
ACTACCTAAATATAGTCTTTTTGAGTTAGAAAACGGTCGTAAACGGATGCTGGCTAGTGCCGGAGAATTA
CAAAAAGGAAATGAGCTGGCTCTGCCAAGCAAATATGTGAATTTTTTATATTTAGCTAGTCATTATGAAA
AGTTGAAGGGTAGTCCAGAAGATAACGAACAAAAACAATTGTTTGTGGAGCAGCATAAGCATTATTTAGA
TGAGATTATTGAGCAAATCAGTGAATTTTCTAAGCGTGTTATTTTAGCAGATGCCAATTTAGATAAAGTT
CTTAGTGCATATAACAAACATAGAGACAAACCAATACGTGAACAAGCAGAAAATATTATTCATTTATTTA
CGTTGACGAATCTTGGAGCTCCCGCTGCTTTTAAATATTTTGATACAACAATTGATCGTAAACGATATAC
GTCTACAAAAGAAGTTTTAGATGCCACTCTTATCCATCAATCCATCACTGGTCTTTATGAAACACGCATT
GATTTGAGTCAGCTAGGAGGTGACTAATAAAAGCTTGATCAGATCCCAGCTTTTTTTTGAAGTGCCTGGC
AGTAAGTTGAAAAAATTTGAAATAAACTTGGACTATGTTAATAAAAAAATACAAATTAACGAACAAAAAG
ATTTGAATTATTATATAATTTAGTTAAAAGCAATTTTAAATGAGGGAGGTTTCCATATGGGCCATATTCA
ACGGGAAACGTCGAGGCCGCGATTAAATTCCAACATGGATGCTGATTTATATGGGTATAAATGGGCTCGC
GATAATGTCGGGCAATCAGGTGCGACAATCTATCGCTTGTATGGGAAGCCCGATGCGCCAGAGTTGTTTC
TGAAACATGGCAAAGGTAGCGTTGCCAATGATGTTACAGATGAGATGGTCAGACTAAACTGGCTGACGGA
ATTTATGCCTCTTCCGACCATCAAGCATTTTATCCGTACTCCTGATGATGCATGGTTACTCACCACTGCG
ATCCCCGGAAAAACAGCATTCCAGGTATTAGAAGAATATCCTGATTCAGGTGAAAATATTGTTGATGCGC
TGGCAGTGTTCCTGCGCCGGTTGCATTCGATTCCTGTTTGTAATTGTCCTTTTAACAGCGATCGCGTATT
TCGTCTCGCTCAGGCGCAATCACGAATGAATAACGGTTTGGTTGATGCGAGTGATTTTGATGACGAGCGT
AATGGCTGGCCTGTTGAACAAGTCTGGAAAGAAATGCATAAACTTTTGCCATTCTCACCGGATTCAGTCG
TCACTCATGGTGATTTCTCACTTGATAACCTTATTTTTGACGAGGGGAAATTAATAGGTTGTATTGATGT
TGGACGAGTCGGAATCGCAGACCGATACCAGGATCTTGCCATCCTATGGAACTGCCTCGGTGAGTTTTCT
CCTTCATTACAGAAACGGCTTTTTCAAAAATATGGTATTGATAATCCTGATATGAATAAATTGCAGTTTC
ATTTGATGCTCGATGAGTTTTTCTAATGACGTCGCCGGAGCGGTCGAGTTCTGGACCGACCGGCTCGGGT
TCTCATGACCAAAATCCCTTAACGTGAGTTTTCGTTCCACTGAGCGTCAGACCCCGTAGAAAAGATCAAA
GGATCTTCTTGAGATCCTTTTTTTCTGCGCGTAATCTGCTGCTTGCAAACAAAAAAACCACCGCTACCAG
CGGTGGTTTGTTTGCCGGATCAAGAGCTACCAACTCTTTTTCCGAAGGTAACTGGCTTCAGCAGAGCGCA
GATACCAAATACTGTTCTTCTAGTGTAGCCGTAGTTAGGCCACCACTTCAAGAACTCTGTAGCACCGCCT
ACATACCTCGCTCTGCTAATCCTGTTACCAGTGGCTGCTGCCAGTGGCGATAAGTCGTGTCTTACCGGGT
TGGACTCAAGACGATAGTTACCGGATAAGGCGCAGCGGTCGGGCTGAACGGGGGGTTCGTGCACACAGCC
CAGCTTGGAGCGAACGACCTACACCGAACTGAGATACCTACAGCGTGAGCTATGAGAAAGCGCCACGCTT
CCCGAAGGGAGAAAGGCGGACAGGTATCCGGTAAGCGGCAGGGTCGGAACAGGAGAGCGCACGAGGGAGC
TTCCAGGGGGAAACGCCTGGTATCTTTATAGTCCTGTCGGGTTTCGCCACCTCTGACTTGAGCGTCGATT
TTTGTGATGCTCGTCAGGGGGGCGGAGCCTATGGAAAAACGCCAGCAACGCGGCCTTTTTACGGTTCCTG
GCCTTTTGCTGGCCTTTTGCTCACATGTTCTTTCCTGCACTAGATCCCCGGCAAGTTCATCCTTAGGGTT
TTCATATCTCTTAAAAAGTCAATTTCTGCTTGATTAATTTCTTGTGGATTATTGTTTTTGCGGTTTTTCA
TTTTTTATCTCCTTGAGTATTGAATTTTTTCTTATATATAAATATATAGCAAAAACTATTTTTGCCAACT
TTTTTACAAAAAATTTTTTATTAAAACACTTAGGGCTTTGCTAAATTCTCTTTTAAAAGAACTTAGTAAA
GCCCTATGGATTTAAGAACTGATTATACTTACGTAGTAAAAATACTACAGATATTAATAGTATAGACCAT
ATCAAAATCATAATCAATTTATATTTATCTAAAATTGTAGTCCATACAAAATACAAAAAAATTAGGTTTT
TCTAAATTCTATTTTAAAAGAACTTAGTAACACCTAATCTCTAAATTACTTACAAAATTCTAAAATTAGA
TTTTTAGTTCTTCATATTTCTTTAAAAGTTTTTTAAGAAAATCTTTTTGATTTTCAAAAATTTCATGCAT
CATAAAACTAGTAAATTTGGATTTTTTTTTGTAAAAATCATAACTTTCTTGGGTTTTAAGTTGAAATCTT
AATGGTTTTATTGGATTTTGCCTAGATTTTTTTAACGCCGGACTTTCTTTATCTTTTATAAAATTATAAG
AATTTTTAATACCATTTTCTATTAAATAATCTTCTTTTATAAGCCCCTCTTGCAGTGCAGTTGCTAATCT
TAAATACTTATACGCTTGAGTTTTTGCTACATCAAAGTCTTTTATAAAATCAAGAAAAGTTTTATAACCA
TCAAATTTATAATATTGATTATCTTTTATTTCTTTTAAAATTTTAATATTTTCCACCCTGTGGAATATTT
CTTTTTTGAAATTGTCATTTAACTTTTCCTTTAGTGTCTTGTAATAAGAAATTTTACTTTCATTAATCAT
TAAATTTTGTTCAACATAAGTATCTATCTTTTTTGTTAAAACTTTAACAACACGTTTTTTTTCCATAAAA
ATTTTCCTTTATTTTTGCAACATTTTCCTTAATTGATATAATTGTTACTATTTTAGATTTTTTAATATCC
ACTTAAGAATTAATCCCTCACTAGAATATTTTTTATTATAGAATTCATATACATGTTTTTCTAAATCTAT
AAATTTATCAACAATTGCTTTATTATAGGGTGTATCTATCTTTTCTTTTCTTAATAATCGTCTCATATTC
TTTAAATAACAACAAACACTGCCGGTTTTAAACCTAAATTCTATGTAATATATTTTTGAAAAAGTATATA
CATTTTCAACCCCGTTTATTTCATACTTTACAAAAACATTATTTATTGGTTTTCTATAACCATAGTAAAT
GCCTAAAAATTTGTCCCCGTCTTTCATAGGATATAGATAAAGTTTTTGAATCTCTGATTTATCTAATAAT
TTTTCAAAAAAAATTATACACCGCTTTTGTTTGTTACTAACTACTCTATGCAATGCCTTTAATATTTTTG
TGTGATATATATTTTTATCACCTTTTTTTTCTTTCAGCAGGAAGATACTTTCTTTTGGAAATTTAATTTT
TTGTTCATTTATTCTTGCAGCCTTAAGTCCGATTTTCATATTTAATCCTTATATAGCCTTTCTATTTAAT
TCTTTTAAACTCAATAAACTTTTTTGGTTTTTCATTAGTTCTAATAATTCGCAATAATATGTGCAAAACA
CTTTATTGTATTCTATTTTCTTTTGGTTATTCAAATATTCTTTTATAATTGGCTTTAGAAGTTCAATATT
TACTTCTTTTTTTAGTTGTTCAATAAGGATATTGAAAATGTTTGTTTTTAAATCTTGATAATTTTGTTGA
GAATTTTCTTTTTTTCTTTCAATTGACTTCTCTAATTTACGCTTTATATTGTTTAAATCGCTATATTTAT
GACTTTCAATAATAAAATGAGGCTTAAATTTGTAATTTTCGTATATTTTTTGGAAACTTGTTTCTAATTG
TTTAGAATTATATTCATTTTTTTCAAATTCTTTTTGAGTGTTGCATAGAATTTCCTTTAATTTTTCTTGT
TTTTCTTTCATACAAGATTTAGTAAAATGTATATTTTTATTTTTTAGTAATTTAATTTCTATTATTTTTA
TGATTTTAAGTATTTTGATTATATTATCTTTATCAATATTTAAATTGAATAAAATTGTAAGAAAAATTGA
AAGAATTTTTTTACATAAAAAGTTACATTTATTGAAGTAATTTCTTACTTGATACTTTTCTATTTCATTA
ATCTTTCTTTCTTCTTTTATATTATTTTTATTATTTAAACACTCCTTTAAATCTACACTCCCATTTTTAG
TAAATCTATCTTTAAGGCCCCTTGAAACTCTATTTTGAAATCTTAAATCTTTTTTTTCTTGAAAGTATTT
ATAGATTTTTTGGTAACATTCTTTTTTTGAAAAATTAAGTTGATAGTATATTTCGGTCCCCAAATTTACC
CCTAAGTGTTTGTGATAATTAGTTGTGACTTTAAATTCTTTTTCTAATTTGTAAAGGTAATTTTGCAGTG
TTTTTAGTTTAACGGGTGTTTGACTATTTCTTTTAAGGTTTTCATTAAAGTAATAGAGTATGTTTTTTTG
TGTGTATTTCTTATATGTTTTATTTATGTACGCTAGTGTTGAGATAAGGACTACTAATTTATACTGTAAT
TTATTGTAGCAAGTTGTGGTTTTACTGGTTTTGTTTATATTAGATAAGTTTTCCATTTATAGCTCCTTGA
ATACCGGATTTTTTATCTATAAAGTATATATATCACAATTTTGATTTAAAAGTAAATTCTTTTTTTAAAA
ATACAAAAATTTTTTATAAATTATATAGACCATGATATTGTATTAATACTAATTGATTTTAATTTAAGGT
TGAACTAAAATAAACATAGTTTTGTAGAAAATAATTTTTCATTATTTTGCTACTTGATATTGGATCGTAA
AAATATTAGGGCTTTACAAAGTTCTTTTAAAAGAGAATTTAGTAAAGCCCTAAGTCTTTTAATAAAAAAT
TTTTTGTAAAAAAGTTGGCAAAAATAGTTTTTGCTATATATTTATATATAAGAAAAAATTCAATACTCAA
GGAGATAAAAAATGGAAAACTTAAACAATAATCCACAAAAAATTAATCAAATAAATAAGCAAACTAATTT
TATTGGTTTTGAAAATTTTATAGAACTTGATAATCAAGTTAATCAAACTAAAGAAAAAAGTAAATTAAGT
AAGATAGGTAAGAAATTACCCGGAATAAGCAGTCAAGTCTAGTGCGGCCGCATGGCTTGTTATGACTGTT
TTTTTGGGGTACAGTCTATGCCTCGGGCATCCAAGCAGCAAGCGCGTTACGCCGTGGGTCGATGTTTGAT
GTTATGGAGCAGCAACGATGTTACGCAGCAGGGCAGTCGCCCTAAAACAAAGTTAAACATCATGAGGAGG
TAACGTCATGGTAAAAGATTGGATTCCTATTTCTCATGATAATTATAAACAAGTACAAGGACCATTTTAT
CATGGAACTAAAGCTAATTTAGCAATTGGTGATTTACTAACTACAGGATTTATTTCTCATTTTGAAGATG
GTCGAATTCTTAAACATATTTATTTTTCAGCTTTAATGGAACCAGCAGTTTGGGGAGCTGAACTTGCTAT
GTCACTATCTGGTCTTGAAGGTCGTGGTTATATATATATAGTTGAACCAACAGGACCATTTGAAGATGAT
CCAAATCTTACAAATAAAAAATTTCCTGGTAATCCAACACAATCTTATAGAACTTGTGAACCTTTAAGAA
TTGTTGGTGTTGTTGAAGATTGGGAAGGACATCCTGTTGAATTAATAAGAGGAATGTTAGATTCATTAGA
AGATTTAAAACGTCGTGGTTTACATGTTATTGAAGATTAACCTGGCGCGCCAAATAATGCCCGTGTCCCT
GTTGAATAGGGACACGGTTTTTTAACAATTTTTTTATTCCTAGGCCTTAGTGGCCGGTACCCGGGGATCC
TTATTACTGGCCGCTTTCTAGCCTGGATACTTGTCTGGCTAGTTGCATTAGAGAGTCAGCTAGAGCCCTA
GGGCTAGCTGTTTGTGTATTCGGAGCCAGTGTAGTTTTTCTTTTTACTAACGATACGGGTAATAATTGAT
TGCCTTTTACAGCCTGACCTTGAGACAATTGCAAAAGTCTGTCCACAGAGGTTTGACCTAATAATCTAAA
ATCTTGTTTGATAGTAGTAAGTGGAGGTATGTAGCAACTAGAATCTTCTGTATCATCATAACCCACAACT
GAAATATCAGCCCCAACTCTAAGTCCACTTTCAGTAATAGCTCGCATAGCTCCTAAAGCCATTTGATCAT
TAGCAACTAACATAGCAGTAGGGACAATGCCTTCATTTAACATTTGCATTGTTTGCTGAAATCCTGACAT
AGCAGACCAATCTCCTTCTCTTTCTGCTATTGGTTGTATTTGATTTCTTGTTAAATACTTGTGCCATCCT
GCTAATCTCAATCTGGCACTTACTGAACTTAAGGGACCTGCAAGTAGTGCAATTTGTTGATGGCCTAATG
CAACAAGGTGTTCAACTCCTAACCTTGTTCCATCTTCGTGAGAAAAAATTATAGAGTTTATTGGGGTTTG
GTCCGACACATCCAAAAACAATGCTGGAACATTAGTACATGCTGCTTCAACTGCAATCGCATCTTGGTCA
TCAAGAGGATAATTAATTATAAGTCCACTAACACGTTGAGCTAATAAATTATGTACTGCTGCCTTACAAG
CCTCTACACCTGATCTCTCAACCATTGATACAACAACGCTTGCACCAAGTTGATCAGCTCTCGATTTAAT
TGCGGCTACAATTTGACTAGGCGCATGTAATGCAAGTGATGATGTGGCAACTCCAATTAAAAGTGATTGT
TTCCCCGCAAGTTGCTGAGCAACGCGATTTGGTATATAATTCAACTCTGCCATAGCTGCTTCAACCTTCT
CTCTTGTTTTTGCAGATACATGACTTGCTTGGTTCACAACTCTCGAAACCGTTTGGTAGCTAACCCCGGC
ATATTCAGCAACATCATACAAAGTAACAGGTTTCATGGATCATTCCTCCATGATAAAATTTAAATTTCTG
ACTTTGGCAAATCCTTTTGCCTGTTAAAAAGAATAGCACAAAAATTAAAAAAAAAGAAACGCAAATAGCA
ATAGCATTAAAAATAATTATTATTATTTATTTCTTTGATTAAAATCAAAAGCCTTTAATGTAT
Features (pLannotate 1.2.2; 10 found; start..end, strand, type, name):
     86..130     +  promoter       T5 promoter: bacteriophage T5 promoter for E. coli RNA polymerase, with embedded lac operator
    136..156     +  protein_bind   lac operator (fragment): The lac repressor binds to the lac operator to inhibit transcription in E. coli. This inhibition can be relieved by adding lactose or isopropyl-β-D-thiogalactopyranoside (IPTG). lac repressor encoded by lacI
    191..4295    +  CDS            dCas9 (fragment): catalytically dead mutant of the Cas9 endonuclease from the Streptococcus pyogenes Type II CRISPR/Cas system RNA-guided DNA-binding protein that lacks endonuclease activity due to the D10A mutation in the RuvC catalytic domain and the H840A mutation in the HNH catalytic domain
   4305..4430    +  CDS            hslU (fragment): HSLU_BORBU - Protein inferred from homology: Swiss-Prot protein existence level 3. ATPase subunit of a proteasome-like degradation complex; this subunit has chaperone activity. The binding of ATP and its subsequent hydrolysis by HslU are essential for unfolding of protein substrates subsequently hydrolyzed by HslV. HslU recognizes the N-terminal part of its protein substrates and unfolds these before they are guided to HslV for hydrolysis. From Borrelia burgdorferi (strain ATCC 35210 / B31 / CIP 102532 / DSM 4680).
   4471..5276    +  CDS            KanR (fragment): aminoglycoside phosphotransferase; aph(3')-Ia; confers resistance to kanamycin in bacteria or G418 (Geneticin®) in eukaryotes
   5278..5324    +  CDS            BleoR (fragment): antibiotic-binding protein; Sh ble from Streptoalloteichus hindustanus; confers resistance to bleomycin, phleomycin, and Zeocin™
   5399..5987    +  rep_origin     ori: high-copy-number ColE1/pMB1/pBR322/pUC origin of replication
   9455..9529    +  ncRNA          AAC AAD leader: Accession: RF02912 - putative aminoglycoside riboswitch / attI site
  10087..11166   -  CDS            lacI: LACI_ECOLI - Experimental evidence at protein level: Swiss-Prot protein existence level 1. Repressor of the lactose operon. Binds allolactose as an inducer. From Escherichia coli (strain K12).
  11296..67      -  CDS            fliD (fragment) (across the origin): FLID_BORBU - Protein inferred from homology: Swiss-Prot protein existence level 3. Required for the morphogenesis and for the elongation of the flagellar filament by facilitating polymerization of the flagellin monomers at the tip of growing filament. Forms a capping structure, which prevents flagellin subunits (transported through the central channel of the flagellum) from leaking out without polymerization at the distal end (By similarity). From Borrelia burgdorferi (strain ATCC 35210 / B31 / CIP 102532 / DSM 4680).
