[The description below was written by a language model from this plasmid's Addgene catalogue record and pLannotate feature annotations shown in this document.]
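Description:
pBbdCas9K(RBSmut)_arr2 is an 11.3 kb all-in-one CRISPR interference vector for Borrelia burgdorferi, deposited as an empty parental backbone into which guide RNA cassettes are cloned. It is maintained in E. coli through a high-copy ColE1/pUC-type origin and a kanamycin resistance gene (aph(3')-Ia). The catalogue entry also lists rifampicin as a selectable marker, corresponding to the arr2 gene named among the backbone modifications. The automated feature table does not call arr2 itself. It also leaves a stretch of several kilobases downstream of the E. coli origin unannotated apart from a short integron-type aminoglycoside leader/attI element, so any elements for replication in B. burgdorferi cannot be confirmed from the record.

The functional core is a catalytically dead Streptococcus pyogenes Cas9 (D10A/H840A), which binds DNA under guide RNA direction without cutting and so blocks transcription of the targeted gene. dCas9 sits behind a T5-type promoter with embedded lac operator sequences, matching the PpQE30 promoter listed in the catalogue. A lacI repressor gene is carried on the opposite strand, making dCas9 expression IPTG-inducible. The second listed promoter, PflaB, is a Borrelia flagellin promoter. The record does not say which gene or genes it drives. Short fragments annotated as Borrelia hslU and fliD are probably flanking sequence carried along with Borrelia-derived regulatory regions rather than expressed proteins. The "RBSmut" in the name suggests an altered ribosome-binding site, presumably for dCas9, but the record does not describe the mutation or its effect. No guide RNA is present. Once a guide is inserted, the vector is used for selective, inducible knockdown of B. burgdorferi genes.
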