Addgene plasmid #149577: pBbdCas9K(RBSmut)_arr2
Purpose: (Empty Backbone) parental, all-in-one CRISPRi vector for B. burgdorferi, parental for gRNA cloning
Depositing lab: Christine Jacobs-Wagner. Depositing organization: Stanford University. Publication: A CRISPR interference platform for selective downregulation of gene expression in Borrelia burgdorferi. Takacs CN, Scott M, Chang Y, Kloos ZA, Irnov I, Rosa PA, Liu J, Jacobs-Wagner C. Appl Environ Microbiol. 2020 Nov 30. pii: AEM.02519-20. doi: 10.1128/AEM.02519-20. PubMed 33257311.
Backbone
  Vector backbone: pBbdCas9K(RBSmut)
  Backbone manufacturer: CJW lab
  Modifications to backbone: dCas9, lacI, arr2
  Vector type: Bacterial Expression, CRISPR
  Selectable markers: Rifampicin
Growth in bacteria
  Bacterial resistance: Kanamycin, 50 μg/mL
  Growth temperature: 30°C
  Growth strain: NEB 5-alpha F' Iq
  Copy number: High Copy
Gene/Insert
  Gene/Insert name: None
  Promoter: PflaB, PpQE30
  Cloning method: Restriction Enzyme; 5′ cloning site Unknown (unknown if destroyed); 3′ cloning site Unknown (unknown if destroyed)
  Sequencing primers: 5′ Unknown
Terms and licenses: Academic/Nonprofit Terms; Industry Terms: Not Available to Industry
How to cite: pBbdCas9K(RBSmut)_arr2 was a gift from Christine Jacobs-Wagner (Addgene plasmid # 149577 ; http://n2t.net/addgene:149577 ; RRID:Addgene_149577)
